Addgene plasmid #84592: pCIneoRL-RanBP93'UTR-mir200c-mut
Purpose: Renilla Luciferase reporter assay for RANBP9 3'UTR with mutations on miR-200c binding site
Depositing lab: Yanan Yang. Depositing organization: Mayo Foundation for Medical Education and Research. Publication: A genetic cell context-dependent role for ZEB1 in lung cancer. Zhang T, Guo L, Creighton CJ, Lu Q, Gibbons DL, Yi ES, Deng B, Molina JR, Sun Z, Yang P, Yang Y. Nat Commun. 2016 Jul 26;7:12231. doi: 10.1038/ncomms12231. PubMed 27456471.
Backbone
  Vector backbone: pCIneoRL
  Backbone size w/o insert (bp): 6380
  Vector type: Luciferase
Growth in bacteria
  Bacterial resistance: Ampicillin, 100 μg/mL
  Growth temperature: 37°C
  Growth strain: DH5alpha
  Copy number: High Copy
Gene/Insert
  Gene/Insert name: RANBP9 3'UTR
  Species: H. sapiens (human)
  Insert size (bp): 885
  Mutation: Mutation on miR-200c binding site on RANBP9 3'UTR
  Entrez Gene: RANBP9 (a.k.a. BPM-L, BPM90, RANBPM, RanBP7)
  Promoter: CMV
  Tag / fusion protein: Renilla Luciferase (N terminal on backbone)
  Cloning method: Restriction Enzyme; 5′ cloning site Xba1 (not destroyed); 3′ cloning site Not1 (not destroyed)
  Sequencing primers: 5′ RenLuc3F; 3′ EBV-rev
Terms and licenses: Academic/Nonprofit Terms; Industry Terms: Not Available to Industry
How to cite: pCIneoRL-RanBP93'UTR-mir200c-mut was a gift from Yanan Yang (Addgene plasmid # 84592 ; http://n2t.net/addgene:84592 ; RRID:Addgene_84592)
