[The description below was written by a language model from this plasmid's Addgene catalogue record.]
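Description:
pCIneoRL-RanBP93'UTR-mir200c-mut is a mammalian luciferase reporter plasmid built on the pCIneoRL backbone (about 6.4 kb without insert), in which a CMV promoter drives expression of Renilla luciferase. An 885 bp fragment of the human RANBP9 3' untranslated region was cloned by restriction digestion between XbaI and NotI sites, both retained, downstream of the luciferase coding sequence. The reporter transcript therefore carries the RANBP9 3'UTR in place of a neutral one. The record lists Renilla luciferase as an N-terminal "tag" on the backbone, but because the insert is a UTR the linkage is at the transcript level rather than a protein fusion. The plasmid is maintained in E. coli at high copy number under ampicillin selection. The record does not describe the origin of replication or any mammalian selection marker, and no feature table is provided.

In this version, the predicted miR-200c binding site within the RANBP9 3'UTR has been mutated, although the exact nucleotide changes are not given. In a 3'UTR reporter assay, a microRNA that pairs with its target site lowers reporter output through translational repression or mRNA destabilisation. Disrupting the site should abolish that effect. This construct therefore acts as the specificity control, presumably used alongside a corresponding wild-type 3'UTR reporter, to test whether miR-200c regulates RANBP9 directly through that site. It was deposited in connection with a study of the context-dependent role of ZEB1 in lung cancer.
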