>Addgene plasmid #84592 | pCIneoRL-RanBP93'UTR-mir200c-mut | addgene partial sequence | sequence record 164940 | RenLuc3F 5'-GTACATCAAGAGCTTCGTGG-3'
ATTCTAGACCACAGTGGAAGACTACCTACATTAGCTACGCATTTCAAGAGCTCACACTTATATTGTGGCA
TATAGTCAACATGGAAGTAGACCAGCTCTGCTGATTTGAAATTTAGATTTTTTAAATTATGTACTGGGGA
CAGGTTTTTGTCGCTTTACATTGCTTCCTAGTTTACAGCATGATGCAAATGATTTTCTAACTTAGTGTTA
GGAGAAATTATTTTCCATCTTTAACCTCTTAGTTGTCTAAGAGTTAAATATTACTGAATTTCAGACGTTC
AAATTGATCATCACAAATCCTTTAAAACAATTACCTAAAAGAAACCAAAAATCCTGCCTTCTTTGTGGGG
GAGGGGGGAGAGAGGGGAAGGAAATGGAACAAGTTGTGTTTGTGTTAGCATGTGGGTGATGTAAACTTCA
AATTGGGAGATGTTCCGACCCCCACTCCCATATAAGCATTCAATCAGTGTAACTTGCAAAATGCATAAAC
ATCCGGACAGTTTGAATTTATAGTGTTGATGGAAGAAATCATTTTTAATGTGTACTGTAAAACTTGAAAT
ACTCAGGAGCTGAGTGAGTATGTTTGTTGCTACTTACAATCCCGACCTGCTAGTCCCAGTAGTTTTGTTT
TAACATGGTCTTTTTCAACTTTGTTTCCTGTTTAACTACAGATGACTTCTGTTGTAGACTCACAAGTTTA
ACTGTTGTATTATAACACCCTTACATGTCAACGGTGTGGTTATGACCTTTATTTATATAAAAACCAAATA
TTTAGTCAATTTACCGTGTCTTAATTTAATCTT
