>Addgene plasmid #84592 | pCIneoRL-RanBP93'UTR-mir200c-mut | addgene partial sequence | sequence record 164941 | EBV-rev 5'-GTGGTTTGTCCAAACTCATC-3'
ACCCTCACTAAAGGGAAGCGGCCGCAGAAGTAAATTTTTAATGGCTGGTTAATTATATCACTACATTTTA
TTGCAATATAGTACTCATTTAAGCACTTAAAAATGGAAGGTGTACAAAGATTAAATTAAGACACGGTAAA
TTGACTAAATATTTGGTTTTTATATAAATAAAGGTCATAACCACACCGTTGACATGTAAGGGTGTTATAA
TACAACAGTTAAACTTGTGAGTCTACAACAGAAGTCATCTGTAGTTAAACAGGAAACAAAGTTGAAAAAG
ACCATGTTAAAACAAAACTACTGGGACTAGCAGGTCGGGATTGTAAGTAGCAACAAACATACTCACTCAG
CTCCTGAGTATTTCAAGTTTTACAGTACACATTAAAAATGATTTCTTCCATCAACACTATAAATTCAAAC
TGTCCGGATGTTTATGCATTTTGCAAGTTACACTGATTGAATGCTTATATGGGAGTGGGGGTCGGAACAT
CTCCCAATTTGAAGTTTACATCACCCACATGCTAACACAAACACAACTTGTTCCATTTCCTTCCCCTCTC
TCCCCCCTCCCCCACAAAGAAGGCAGGATTTTTGGTTTCTTTTAGGTAATTGTTTTAAAGGATTTGTGAT
GATCAATTTGAACGTCTGAAATTCAGTAATATTTAACTCTTAGACAACTAAGAGGTTAAAGATGGAAAAT
AATTTCTCCTAACACTAAGTTAGAAAATCATTTGCATCATGCTGTAAACTAGGAAGCAATGTAAAGCGAC
AAA
